Addgene plasmid #66403: HRH4-Tango
Purpose: Expression of G protein-coupled receptors for PRESTO-Tango: parallel receptorome expression and screening via transcriptional output, with transcriptional activation following arrestin translocation
Depositing lab: Bryan Roth. Depositing organization: University of North Carolina at Chapel Hill. Publication: PRESTO-Tango as an open-source resource for interrogation of the druggable human GPCRome. Kroeze WK, Sassano MF, Huang XP, Lansu K, McCorvy JD, Giguere PM, Sciaky N, Roth BL. Nat Struct Mol Biol. 2015 May;22(5):362-9. doi: 10.1038/nsmb.3014. Epub 2015 Apr 20. PubMed 25895059.
Backbone
  Vector backbone: empty Tango
  Backbone size w/o insert (bp): 6632
  Vector type: Mammalian Expression
  Selectable markers: Neomycin (select with G418)
Growth in bacteria
  Bacterial resistance: Ampicillin, 100 μg/mL
  Growth temperature: 37°C
  Growth strain: DH5alpha
  Copy number: High Copy
Gene/Insert
  Gene/Insert name: HRH4
  Species: H. sapiens (human)
  Insert size (bp): 1170
  Entrez Gene: HRH4 (a.k.a. AXOR35, BG26, GPCR105, GPRv53, H4, H4R, HH4R)
  Promoter: CMV
  Tag / fusion protein: FLAG (N terminal on backbone)
  Cloning method: Restriction Enzyme; 5′ cloning site NotI (not destroyed); 3′ cloning site XhoI (unknown if destroyed)
  Sequencing primers: 5′ CMV-F; 3′ Tet-R
Terms and licenses: Academic/Nonprofit Terms; Industry Terms: Not Available to Industry
Depositor comments: Please note: Most of the PRESTO-Tango vectors do not contain the XhoI cut site downstream of the tTA sequence and instead carry an XbaI site. If you need to perform an XhoI digest we recommend sequencing with a forward primer at the C-terminus of tTA to determine which of the two sites is present. Suggested primer: 5-gagctccacttagacggcgagg-3. Original backbone was pcDNA3.1(+). These plasmids were generated as part of the Illuminating the Druggable Genome (IDG) program sponsored by the NIH Common Fund. The goal of this program is to identify, gather, and distribute information and resources for proteins that currently are not well-studied yet belong to commonly drug-targeted protein families: protein kinases, non-olfactory G-protein coupled receptors (GPCRs), and ion channels. The IDG program is designed to develop fundamental research tools for understudied proteins, elucidate their function, and disseminate the IDG-related resources and data to the greater scientific community.
How to cite: HRH4-Tango was a gift from Bryan Roth (Addgene plasmid # 66403 ; http://n2t.net/addgene:66403 ; RRID:Addgene_66403)
