[The description below was written by a language model from this plasmid's Addgene catalogue record.]
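Description:
HRH4-Tango is a mammalian expression plasmid from the PRESTO-Tango collection, a set of constructs built for parallel screening of human G protein-coupled receptors through a transcriptional readout of arrestin recruitment. It is based on an "empty Tango" backbone of about 6.6 kb that was originally derived from pcDNA3.1(+). It is propagated as a high-copy plasmid in E. coli under ampicillin selection, and it carries a neomycin resistance marker that allows G418 selection of transfected mammalian cells.

The insert is the human histamine H4 receptor gene (HRH4, about 1.2 kb), expressed from the CMV promoter and cloned by restriction digestion with NotI at the 5′ end. The backbone supplies an N-terminal FLAG tag, which can be used to detect the receptor. The depositor's comments indicate that a tTA (tetracycline transactivator) sequence lies downstream of the receptor, so the receptor is evidently expressed as a fusion carrying this transcription factor. In the Tango principle, as summarised in the record, agonist activation of the receptor leads to arrestin translocation, which in turn triggers transcriptional activation of a reporter; the record does not itemise the linker, protease cleavage site or other modules that mediate this step, and no feature table is provided. The depositor also notes that most vectors in the series have an XbaI site rather than XhoI downstream of tTA, so the identity of the 3′ site in this plasmid is uncertain.

The construct is used to measure ligand activity at HRH4 independently of G protein coupling, and it was generated within a programme that develops tools for understudied members of druggable protein families.
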