>Addgene plasmid #66403 | HRH4-Tango | depositor partial sequence | sequence record 113419 | empty Tango
GACGGATCGGGAGATCTCCCGATCCCCTATGGTGCACTCTCAGTACAATCTGCTCTGATGCCGCATAGTT
AAGCCAGTATCTGCTCCCTGCTTGTGTGTTGGAGGTCGCTGAGTAGTGCGCGAGCAAAATTTAAGCTACA
ACAAGGCAAGGCTTGACCGACAATTGCATGAAGAATCTGCTTAGGGTTAGGCGTTTTGCGCTGCTTCGCG
ATGTACGGGCCAGATATACGCGTTGACATTGATTATTGACTAGTTATTAATAGTAATCAATTACGGGGTC
ATTAGTTCATAGCCCATATATGGAGTTCCGCGTTACATAACTTACGGTAAATGGCCCGCCTGGCTGACCG
CCCAACGACCCCCGCCCATTGACGTCAATAATGACGTATGTTCCCATAGTAACGCCAATAGGGACTTTCC
ATTGACGTCAATGGGTGGAGTATTTACGGTAAACTGCCCACTTGGCAGTACATCAAGTGTATCATATGCC
AAGTACGCCCCCTATTGACGTCAATGACGGTAAATGGCCCGCCTGGCATTATGCCCAGTACATGACCTTA
TGGGACTTTCCTACTTGGCAGTACATCTACGTATTAGTCATCGCTATTACCATGGTGATGCGGTTTTGGC
AGTACATCAATGGGCGTGGATAGCGGTTTGACTCACGGGGATTTCCAAGTCTCCACCCCATTGACGTCAA
TGGGAGTTTGTTTTGGCACCAAAATCAACGGGACTTTCCAAAATGTCGTAACAACTCCGCCCCATTGACG
CAAATGGGCGGTAGGCGTGTACGGTGGGAGGTCTATATAAGCAGAGCTCTCTGGCTAACTAGAGAACCCA
CTGCTTACTGGCTTATCGAAATTAATACGACTCACTATAGGGAGACCCAAGCTGGCTAGCGTTTAAACTT
AAGCTTGGTACCGAGCTCGGATCCACTAGTCCAGTGTGGTGGAATTCTGCAGATATCCAGCACAGTGGCG
GCCGCGCCACCATGAAGACGATCATCGCCCTGAGCTACATCTTCTGCCTGGTATTCGCCGACTACAAGGA
CGATGATGACGCCAGCATCGATACCGGTGGACGCACCCCACCCAGCCTGGGTCCCCAAGATGAGTCCTGC
ACCACCGCCAGCTCCTCCCTGGCCAAGGACACTTCATCGACCGGTGAGAACCTGTACTTCCAGCTAAGAT
TAGATAAAAGTAAAGTGATTAACAGCGCATTAGAGCTGCTTAATGAGGTCGGAATCGAAGGTTTAACAAC
CCGTAAACTCGCCCAGAAGCTAGGTGTAGAGCAGCCTACATTGTATTGGCATGTAAAAAATAAGCGGGCT
TTGCTCGACGCCTTAGCCATTGAGATGTTAGATAGGCACCATACTCACTTTTGCCCTTTAGAAGGGGAAA
GCTGGCAAGATTTTTTACGTAATAACGCTAAAAGTTTTAGATGTGCTTTACTAAGTCATCGCGATGGAGC
AAAAGTACATTTAGGTACACGGCCTACAGAAAAACAGTATGAAACTCTCGAAAATCAATTAGCCTTTTTA
TGCCAACAAGGTTTTTCACTAGAGAATGCATTATATGCACTCAGCGCTGTGGGGCATTTTACTTTAGGTT
GCGTATTGGAAGATCAAGAGCATCAAGTCGCTAAAGAAGAAAGGGAAACACCTACTACTGATAGTATGCC
GCCATTATTACGACAAGCTATCGAATTATTTGATCACCAAGGTGCAGAGCCAGCCTTCTTATTCGGCCTT
GAATTGATCATATGCGGATTAGAAAAACAACTTAAATGTGAAAGTGGGTCCGCGTACAGCCGCGCGCGTA
CGAAAAACAATTACGGGTCTACCATCGAGGGCCTGCTCGATCTCCCGGACGACGACGCCCCCGAAGAGGC
GGGGCTGGCGGCTCCGCGCCTGTCCTTTCTCCCCGCGGGACACACGCGCAGACTGTCGACGGCCCCCCCG
ACCGATGTCAGCCTGGGGGACGAGCTCCACTTAGACGGCGAGGACGTGGCGATGGCGCATGCCGACGCGC
TAGACGATTTCGATCTGGACATGTTGGGGGACGGGGATTCCCCGGGTCCGGGATTTACCCCCCACGACTC
CGCCCCCTACGGCGCTCTGGATATGGCCGACTTCGAGTTTGAGCAGATGTTTACCGATGCCCTTGGAATT
GACGAGTACGGTGGGTAGCTCGAGTCTAGAGGGCCCGTTTAAACCCGCTGATCAGCCTCGACTGTGCCTT
CTAGTTGCCAGCCATCTGTTGTTTGCCCCTCCCCCGTGCCTTCCTTGACCCTGGAAGGTGCCACTCCCAC
TGTCCTTTCCTAATAAAATGAGGAAATTGCATCGCATTGTCTGAGTAGGTGTCATTCTATTCTGGGGGGT
GGGGTGGGGCAGGACAGCAAGGGGGAGGATTGGGAAGACAATAGCAGGCATGCTGGGGATGCGGTGGGCT
CTATGGCTTCTGAGGCGGAAAGAACCAGCTGGGGCTCTAGGGGGTATCCCC
[124 nt withheld, positions 2502-2625]
C
[91 nt withheld, positions 2627-2717]
A
[49 nt withheld, positions 2719-2767]
CCTTTGACGTTGGAGTCCACGTTCTTT
[37 nt withheld, positions 2795-2831]
ACCCTATCTCGGTCTATTCTTTTGATTTATAAGGGATTTTGCCGATTTCGGCCTATTGGTTAAAAAATGA
GCTGATTTAACAAAAATTTAACGCGAATTAATTCTGTGGAATGTGTGTCAGTTAGGGTGTGGAAAGTCCC
CAGGCTCCCCAGCAGGCAGAAGTATGCAAAGCATGCATCTCAATTAGTCAGCAACCAGGTGTGGAAAGTC
CCCAGGCTCCCCAGCAGGCAGAAGTATGCAAAGCATGCATCTCAATTAGTCAGCAACCATAGTCCCGCCC
CTAACTCCGCCCATCCCGCCCCTAACTCCGCCCAGTTCCGCCCATTCTCCGCCCCATGGCTGACTAATTT
TTTTTATTTATGCAGAGGCCGAGGCCGCCTCTGCCTCTGAGCTATTCCAGAAGTAGTGAGGAGGCTTTTT
TGGAGGCCTAGGCTTTTGCAAAAAGCTCCCGGGAGCTTGTATATCCATTTTCGGATCTGATCAAGAGACA
GGATGAGGATCGTTTCGCATGATTGAACAAGATGGATTGCACGCAGGTTCTCCGGCCGCTTGGGTGGAGA
GGCTATTCGGCTATGACTGGGCACAACAGACAATCGGCTGCTCTGATGCCGCCGTGTTCCGGCTGTCAGC
GCAGGGGCGCCCGGTTCTTTTTGTCAAGACCGACCTGTCCGGTGCCCTGAATGAACTGCAGGACGAGGCA
GCGCGGCTATCGTGGCTGGCCACGACGGGCGTTCCTTGCGCAGCTGTGCTCGACGTTGTCACTGAAGCGG
GAAGGGACTGGCTGCTATTGGGCGAAGTGCCGGGGCAGGATCTCCTGTCATCTCACCTTGCTCCTGCCGA
GAAAGTATCCATCATGGCTGATGCAATGCGGCGGCTGCATACGCTTGATCCGGCTACCTGCCCATTCGAC
CACCAAGCGAAACATCGCATCGAGCGAGCACGTACTCGGATGGAAGCCGGTCTTGTCGATCAGGATGATC
TGGACGAAGAGCATCAGGGGCTCGCGCCAGCCGAACTGTTCGCCAGGCTCAAGGCGCGCATGCCCGACGG
CGAGGATCTCGTCGTGACCCATGGCGATGCCTGCTTGCCGAATATCATGGTGGAAAATGGCCGCTTTTCT
GGATTCATCGACTGTGGCCGGCTGGGTGTGGCGGACCGCTATCAGGACATAGCGTTGGCTACCCGTGATA
TTGCTGAAGAGCTTGGCGGCGAATGGGCTGACCGCTTCCTCGTGCTTTACGGTATCGCCGCTCCCGATTC
GCAGCGCATCGCCTTCTATCGCCTTCTTGACGAGTTCTTCTGAGCGGGACTCTGGGGTTCGAAATGACCG
ACCAAGCGACGCCCAACCTGCCATCACGAGATTTCGATTCCACCGCCGCCTTCTATGAAAGGTTGGGCTT
CGGAATCGTTTTCCGGGACGCCGGCTGGATGATCCTCCAGCGCGGGGATCTCATGCTGGAGTTCTTCGCC
CACCCCAACTTGTTTATTGCAGCTTATAATGGTTACAAATAAAGCAATAGCATCACAAATTTCACAAATA
AAGCATTTTTTTCACTGCATTCTAGTTGTGGTTTGTCCAAACTCATCAATGTATCTTATCATGTCTGTAT
ACCGTCGACCTCTAGCTAGAGCTTGGCGTAATCATGGTCATAGCTGTTTCCTGTGTGAAATTGTTATCCG
CTCACAATTCCACACAACATACGAGCCGGAAGCATAAAGTGTAAAGCCTGGGGTGCCTAATGAGTGAGCT
AACTCACATTAATTGCGTTGCGCTCACTGCCCGCTTTCCAGTCGGGAAACCTGTCGTGCCAGCTGCATTA
ATGAATCGGCCAACGCGCGGGGAGAGGCGGTTTGCGTATTGGGCGCTCTTCCGCTTCCTCGCTCACTGAC
TCGCTGCGCTCGGTCGTTCGGCTGCGGCGAGCGGTATCAGCTCACTCAAAGGCGGTAATACGGTTATCCA
CAGAATCAGGGGATAACGCAGGAAAGAACATGTGAGCAAAAGGCCAGCAAAAGGCCAGGAACCGTAAAAA
GGCCGCGTTGCTGGCGTTTTTCCATAGGCTCCGCCCCCCTGACGAGCATCACAAAAATCGACGCTCAAGT
CAGAGGTGGCGAAACCCGACAGGACTATAAAGATACCAGGCGTTTCCCCCTGGAAGCTCCCTCGTGCGCT
CTCCTGTTCCGACCCTGCCGCTTACCGGATACCTGTCCGCCTTTCTCCCTTCGGGAAGCGTGGCGCTTTC
TCATAGCTCACGCTGTAGGTATCTCAGTTCGGTGTAGGTCGTTCGCTCCAAGCTGGGCTGTGTGCACGAA
CCCCCCGTTCAGCCCGACCGCTGCGCCTTATCCGGTAACTATCGTCTTGAGTCCAACCCGGTAAGACACG
ACTTATCGCCACTGGCAGCAGCCACTGGTAACAGGATTAGCAGAGCGAGGTATGTAGGCGGTGCTACAGA
GTTCTTGAAGTGGTGGCCTAACTACGGCTACACTAGAAGAACAGTATTTGGTATCTGCGCTCTGCTGAAG
CCAGTTACCTTCGGAAAAAGAGTTGGTAGCTCTTGATCCGGCAAACAAACCACCGCTGGTAGCGGTTTTT
TTGTTTGCAAGCAGCAGATTACGCGCAGAAAAAAAGGATCTCAAGAAGATCCTTTGATCTTTTCTACGGG
GTCTGACGCTCAGTGGAACGAAAACTCACGTTAAGGGATTTTGGTCATGAGATTATCAAAAAGGATCTTC
ACCTAGATCCTTTTAAATTAAAAATGAAGTTTTAAATCAATCTAAAGTATATATGAGTAAACTTGGTCTG
ACAGTTACCAATGCTTAATCAGTGAGGCACCTATCTCAGCGATCTGTCTATTTCGTTCATCCATAGTTGC
CTGACTCCCCGTCGTGTAGATAACTACGATACGGGAGGGCTTACCATCTGGCCCCAGTGCTGCAATGATA
CCGCGAGACCCACGCTCACCGGCTCCAGATTTATCAGCAATAAACCAGCCAGCCGGAAGGGCCGAGCGCA
GAAGTGGTCCTGCAACTTTATCCGCCTCCATCCAGTCTATTAATTGTTGCCGGGAAGCTAGAGTAAGTAG
TTCGCCAGTTAATAGTTTGCGCAACGTTGTTGCCATTGCTACAGGCATCGTGGTGTCACGCTCGTCGTTT
GGTATGGCTTCATTCAGCTCCGGTTCCCAACGATCAAGGCGAGTTACATGATCCCCCATGTTGTGCAAAA
AAGCGGTTAGCTCCTTCGGTCCTCCGATCGTTGTCAGAAGTAAGTTGGCCGCAGTGTTATCACTCATGGT
TATGGCAGCACTGCATAATTCTCTTACTGTCATGCCATCCGTAAGATGCTTTTCTGTGACTGGTGAGTAC
TCAACCAAGTCATTCTGAGAATAGTGTATGCGGCGACCGAGTTGCTCTTGCCCGGCGTCAATACGGGATA
ATACCGCGCCACATAGCAGAACTTTAAAAGTGCTCATCATTGGAAAACGTTCTTCGGGGCGAAAACTCTC
AAGGATCTTACCGCTGTTGAGATCCAGTTCGATGTAACCCACTCGTGCACCCAACTGATCTTCAGCATCT
TTTACTTTCACCAGCGTTTCTGGGTGAGCAAAAACAGGAAGGCAAAATGCCGCAAAAAAGGGAATAAGGG
CGACACGGAAATGTTGAATACTCATACTCTTCCTTTTTCAATATTATTGAAGCATTTATCAGGGTTATTG
TCTCATGAGCGGATACATATTTGAATGTATTTAGAAAAATAAACAAATAGGGGTTCCGCGCACATTTCCC
CGAAAAGTGCCACCTGACGTC
