>Addgene plasmid #66403 | HRH4-Tango | depositor partial sequence | sequence record 113420 | HRH4
ATGCCAGATACTAATAGCACAATCAACCTGTCCCTGTCCACTCGGGTGACCCTGGCGTTCTTTATGAGTC
TGGTAGCATTCGCTATCATGCTGGGAAATGCCCTGGTCATTCTGGCCTTCGTTGTCGACAAAAACCTGCG
ACATCGAAGTAGTTACTTTTTTTTGAATTTGGCAATCAGCGATTTCTTCGTGGGCGTGATCAGCATCCCT
TTGTATATTCCTCATACACTGTTCGAATGGGATTTTGGCAAGGAAATTTGTGTTTTTTGGCTGACCACAG
ATTATCTTTTGTGTACTGCCTCAGTGTACAACATCGTGCTTATCTCTTATGACAGGTATTTGTCCGTCTC
TAATGCGGTCAGTTACAGAACCCAGCACACCGGCGTGTTGAAAATCGTGACTTTGATGGTAGCCGTGTGG
GTGCTGGCCTTCCTGGTTAATGGGCCAATGATCCTGGTGAGTGAGTCTTGGAAAGATGAGGGATCCGAAT
GCGAGCCAGGCTTCTTTTCTGAGTGGTACATTCTGGCCATCACGAGTTTTCTTGAATTTGTAATTCCCGT
CATCTTGGTGGCTTACTTTAATATGAACATTTACTGGAGTCTGTGGAAGAGAGACCACCTGAGTCGCTGT
CAAAGTCACCCTGGCCTTACAGCGGTTTCCTCTAACATCTGCGGCCATTCTTTTCGCGGCAGGCTGTCAT
CTAGGCGGTCCCTCAGCGCCAGTACCGAGGTGCCAGCCAGCTTTCATTCCGAAAGGCAGAGACGAAAGAG
TAGCCTGATGTTCAGTTCTCGGACTAAGATGAATAGTAACACCATAGCCTCCAAGATGGGCAGCTTCTCC
CAATCCGACTCTGTCGCACTTCATCAAAGAGAGCACGTGGAGTTGCTCCGGGCCAGACGCTTGGCCAAAT
CCTTGGCGATCCTGTTGGGAGTTTTCGCAGTGTGCTGGGCACCATATAGTCTGTTCACAATTGTACTTAG
CTTCTATAGCAGCGCCACCGGGCCAAAAAGTGTTTGGTACAGAATCGCATTCTGGTTGCAGTGGTTCAAC
TCCTTTGTGAATCCTCTCCTGTACCCCCTGTGTCACAAGCGCTTTCAGAAGGCCTTCTTGAAGATCTTCT
GCATCAAGAAACAGCCACTGCCCAGTCAGCACTCAAGATCAGTCTCTAGC
