>Addgene plasmid #66403 | HRH4-Tango | addgene partial sequence | sequence record 120186 | CMV-F 5'-CGCAAATGGGCGGTAGGCGTG-3'
GCTCTCTGGCTAACTAGAGAACCCACTGCTTACTGGCTTATCGAAATTAATACGACTCACTATAGGGAGA
CCCAAGCTGGCTAGCGTTTAAACTTAAGCTTGGTACCGAGCTCGGATCCACTAGTCCAGTGTGGTGGAAT
TCTGCAGATATCCAGCACAGTGGCGGCCGCGCCACCATGAAGACGATCATCGCCCTGAGCTACATCTTCT
GCCTGGTATTCGCCGACTACAAGGACGATGATGACGCCAGCATCGATATGCCAGATACTAATAGCACAAT
CAACCTGTCCCTGTCCACTCGGGTGACCCTGGCGTTCTTTATGAGTCTGGTAGCATTCGCTATCATGCTG
GGAAATGCCCTGGTCATTCTGGCCTTCGTTGTCGACAAAAACCTGCGACATCGAAGTAGTTACTTTTTTT
TGAATTTGGCAATCAGCGATTTCTTCGTGGGCGTGATCAGCATCCCTTTGTATATTCCTCATACACTGTT
CGAATGGGATTTTGGCAAGGAAATTTGTGTTTTTTGGCTGACCACAGATTATCTTTTGTGTACTGCCTCA
GTGTACAACATCGTGCTTATCTCTTATGACAGGTATTTGTCCGTCTCTAATGCGGTCAGTTACAGAACCC
AGCACACCGGCGTGTTGAAAATCGTGACTTTGATGGTAGCCGTGTGGGTGCTGGCCTTCCTGGTTAATGG
GCCAATGATCCTGGTGAGTGAGTCTTGGAAAGATGAGGGATCCGAATGCGAGCCAGGCTTCTTTTCTGAG
TGGTACATTCTGGCCATCACGAGTTTTCTTGAATTTGTAATTCCCGTCATCTTGGTGGCTTACTTTAATA
TGAACATTTACTGGAGTCTGTGGAAGAGAGACCACCTGAGTCGCTGTCAAA
