>Addgene plasmid #66403 | HRH4-Tango | addgene partial sequence | sequence record 120188 | Tet-R 5'-GGCGAGTTTACGGGTTGTTA-3'
GCTCTAATGCGCTGTTAATCACTTTACTTTTATCTAATCTTAGCTGGAAGTACAGGTTCTCACCGGTCGA
TGAAGTGTCCTTGGCCAGGGAGGAGCTGGCGGTGGTGCAGGACTCATCTTGGGGACCCAGGCTGGGTGGG
GTGCGTCCACCGGTATCGATGCTAGAGACTGATCTTGAGTGCTGACTGGGCAGTGGCTGTTTCTTGATGC
AGAAGATCTTCAAGAAGGCCTTCTGAAAGCGCTTGTGACACAGGGGGTACAGGAGAGGATTCACAAAGGA
GTTGAACCACTGCAACCAGAATGCGATTCTGTACCAAACACTTTTTGGCCCGGTGGCGCTGCTATAGAAG
CTAAGTACAATTGTGAACAGACTATATGGTGCCCAGCACACTGCGAAAACTCCCAACAGGATCGCCAAGG
ATTTGGCCAAGCGTCTGGCCCGGAGCAACTCCACGTGCTCTCTTTGATGAAGTGCGACAGAGTCGGATTG
GGAGAAGCTGCCCATCTTGGAGGCTATGGTGTTACTATTCATCTTAGTCCGAGAACTGAACATCAGGCTA
CTCTTTCGTCTCTGCCTTTCGGAATGAAAGCTGGCTGGCACCTCGGTACTGGCGCTGAGGGACCGCCTAG
ATGACAGCCTGCCGCGAAAAGAATGGCCGCAGATGTTAGAGGAAACCGCTGTAAGGCCAGGGTGACTTTG
ACAGCGACTCAGGTGGTCTCTCTTCCACAGACTCCAGTAAATGTTCATATTAAAGTAAGCCACCAAGATG
ACGGGAATTACAAATTCAAGAAAACTCGTGATGGCCAGAATGTACCACTCAGAAAAGAAGCCTGGCTCGC
ATTCGGATCCCTCATCTTTCCAAGACTCACTCACCAGGATCATTGGCCCATTAACCAGGAAGGCCAGCAC
CCACACGGCTACCATCAAAGTCACGATTTTCAACACGCCGGTGTGCTGGGTTCTGTAACTGACCGCATTA
